Addgene plasmid #235729: pYO225
Purpose: Protin expression of FL yeast VPS15 -ZZ in yeast
Depositing lab: Roger Williams. Depositing organization: MRC Laboratory of Molecular Biology. Publication: Structure and flexibility of the endosomal Vps34 complex reveals the basis of its function on membranes. Rostislavleva K, Soler N, Ohashi Y, Zhang L, Pardon E, Burke JE, Masson GR, Johnson C, Steyaert J, Ktistakis NT, Williams RL. Science. 2015 Oct 9;350(6257):aac7365. doi: 10.1126/science.aac7365. PubMed 26450213.
Backbone
  Vector backbone: pRS426
  Vector type: Yeast Expression
Growth in bacteria
  Bacterial resistance: Ampicillin, 100 μg/mL
  Growth temperature: 37°C
  Growth strain: DH5alpha
  Copy number: High Copy
Gene/Insert
  Gene/Insert name: VPS15
  Species: S. cerevisiae (budding yeast)
  Tag / fusion protein: 3xTEV-ZZ (C terminal on insert)
  Cloning method: Ligation Independent Cloning
Terms and licenses: Academic/Nonprofit Terms; Industry Terms: Not Available to Industry
Depositor comments: For other work using this plasmid, please see Ohashi et al. 2016 PMID 27630019.
How to cite: pYO225 was a gift from Roger Williams (Addgene plasmid # 235729 ; http://n2t.net/addgene:235729 ; RRID:Addgene_235729)
