[The description below was written by a language model from this plasmid's Addgene catalogue record and pLannotate feature annotations shown in this document.]
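Description:
pYO225 is an 11.3 kb yeast expression plasmid built on the pRS426 backbone, an episomal E. coli–yeast shuttle vector. In bacteria it replicates from a high-copy ColE1/pUC-type origin and is selected with ampicillin through the AmpR β-lactamase gene. In Saccharomyces cerevisiae it is maintained at high copy by the 2μ origin and selected by uracil prototrophy through the URA3 marker, which can also be counterselected with 5-fluoroorotic acid. Remnants of the pBluescript-derived cloning region (f1 origin, lacZα fragment, lac promoter/operator, and flanking T7 and T3 promoters) are carried over from the backbone and are not part of the yeast expression design.

The payload is full-length S. cerevisiae VPS15, the serine/threonine protein kinase subunit of the Vps34 phosphatidylinositol 3-kinase complexes I and II, which function in autophagy and in endosome-to-Golgi retrieval. According to the catalogue entry, the coding sequence was inserted by ligation-independent cloning and carries a C-terminal 3xTEV-ZZ tag. The feature table shows the two tandem IgG-binding protein A units that form the ZZ module downstream of VPS15, but it does not separately annotate the TEV protease sites, which presumably lie in the unannotated gap between them. The tag allows capture on IgG resin and release by TEV cleavage. Upstream of the gene, the annotation detects a Gal4-responsive UAS followed by a fragment of the TDH3 (GAP) promoter, which suggests a hybrid galactose-regulated promoter, although the record does not name the promoter. An ADH1 terminator closes the cassette. The plasmid is intended for producing Vps15 protein in yeast, and the associated work concerns the structure of the endosomal Vps34 complex.
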