Features (pLannotate 1.2.2; 24 found; start..end, strand, type, name):
    137..186     +  misc_feature   bom (fragment): basis of mobility region from pBR322
    194..409     +  promoter       URA3 promoter: S. cerevisiae URA3
    410..1213    +  CDS            URA3: orotidine-5'-phosphate decarboxylase, required for uracil biosynthesis; S. cerevisiae URA3; yeast auxotrophic marker, counterselectable with 5-fluoroorotic acid (5-FOA)
   1292..1343    +  misc_feature   bom (fragment): basis of mobility region from pBR322
   1371..1799    -  rep_origin     f1 ori (sequence partly withheld): f1 bacteriophage origin of replication; arrow indicates direction of (+) strand synthesis
   1803..1958    -  CDS            lacZα (fragment): LacZα fragment of β-galactosidase; lacZ fragment
   1966..1984    +  promoter       T7 promoter: promoter for bacteriophage T7 RNA polymerase
   2068..2185    +  protein_bind   UAS: upstream activating sequence mediating Gal4-dependent induction Gal4
   2299..2493    +  promoter       GAP promoter (fragment): S. cerevisiae TDH3; promoter for glyceraldehyde-3-phosphate dehydrogenase
   2500..6861    +  CDS            VPS15: VPS15_YEAST - Also known as GRD8, VAC4, VPL19. Experimental evidence at protein level: Swiss-Prot protein existence level 1. Serine/threonine-protein kinase required for cytoplasm to vacuole transport (Cvt) and autophagy as a part of the autophagy- specific VPS34 PI3-kinase complex I. This complex is essential to recruit the ATG8-phosphatidylinositol conjugate and the ATG12-ATG5 conjugate to the pre-autophagosomal structure. Is also involved in endosome-to-Golgi retrograde transport as part of the VPS34 PI3-kinase complex II. This second complex is required for the endosome-to-Golgi retrieval
   7072..7242    +  CDS            ProtA: IgG-binding unit of Staphylococcus aureus protein A
   7246..7416    +  CDS            ProtA: IgG-binding unit of Staphylococcus aureus protein A
   7439..7626    +  terminator     ADH1 terminator: S. cerevisiae ADH1; transcription terminator for the S. cerevisiae alcohol dehydrogenase 1 (ADH1) gene
   7628..7652    -  misc_feature   MCS (fragment): pBluescript multiple cloning site
   7665..7683    -  promoter       T3 promoter: promoter for bacteriophage T3 RNA polymerase
   7726..7748    -  protein_bind   lac operator (fragment): The lac repressor binds to the lac operator to inhibit transcription in E. coli. This inhibition can be relieved by adding lactose or isopropyl-β-D-thiogalactopyranoside (IPTG). lac repressor encoded by lacI
   7752..7782    -  promoter       lac promoter: promoter for the E. coli lac operon
   7797..7818    -  protein_bind   CAP binding site: CAP binding activates transcription in the presence of cAMP. E. coli catabolite activator protein
   7831..7923    -  CDS            lacI (fragment): lac repressor; lacI; The lac repressor binds to the lac operator to inhibit transcription in E. coli. This inhibition can be relieved by adding lactose or isopropyl-β-D-thiogalactopyranoside (IPTG).
   8106..8694    -  rep_origin     ori: high-copy-number ColE1/pMB1/pBR322/pUC origin of replication
   8865..9725    -  CDS            AmpR: β-lactamase; bla; confers resistance to ampicillin, carbenicillin, and related antibiotics
   9726..9830    -  promoter       AmpR promoter: bla
   9857..11199   -  rep_origin     2μ ori: yeast 2μ plasmid origin of replication
  11267..35      +  CDS            rop (fragment) (across the origin): Rop protein, which maintains plasmids at low copy number; rop
>Addgene plasmid #235729 | pYO225 | addgene full sequence | sequence record 472632 | Addgene NGS Result
TCGCGCGTTTCGGTGATGACGGTGAAAACCTCTGACACATGCAGCTCCCGGAGACGGTCACAGCTTGTCT
GTAAGCGGATGCCGGGAGCAGACAAGCCCGTCAGGGCGCGTCAGCGGGTGTTGGCGGGTGTCGGGGCTGG
CTTAACTATGCGGCATCAGAGCAGATTGTACTGAGAGTGCACCATACCACCTTTTCAATTCATCATTTTT
TTTTTATTCTTTTTTTTGATTTCGGTTTCCTTGAAATTTTTTTGATTCGGTAATCTCCGAACAGAAGGAA
GAACGAAGGAAGGAGCACAGACTTAGATTGGTATATATACGCATATGTAGTGTTGAAGAAACATGAAATT
GCCCAGTATTCTTAACCCAACTGCACAGAACAAAAACCTGCAGGAAACGAAGATAAATCATGTCGAAAGC
TACATATAAGGAACGTGCTGCTACTCATCCTAGTCCTGTTGCTGCCAAGCTATTTAATATCATGCACGAA
AAGCAAACAAACTTGTGTGCTTCATTGGATGTTCGTACCACCAAGGAATTACTGGAGTTAGTTGAAGCAT
TAGGTCCCAAAATTTGTTTACTAAAAACACATGTGGATATCTTGACTGATTTTTCCATGGAGGGCACAGT
TAAGCCGCTAAAGGCATTATCCGCCAAGTACAATTTTTTACTCTTCGAAGACAGAAAATTTGCTGACATT
GGTAATACAGTCAAATTGCAGTACTCTGCGGGTGTATACAGAATAGCAGAATGGGCAGACATTACGAATG
CACACGGTGTGGTGGGCCCAGGTATTGTTAGCGGTTTGAAGCAGGCGGCAGAAGAAGTAACAAAGGAACC
TAGAGGCCTTTTGATGTTAGCAGAATTGTCATGCAAGGGCTCCCTATCTACTGGAGAATATACTAAGGGT
ACTGTTGACATTGCGAAGAGCGACAAAGATTTTGTTATCGGCTTTATTGCTCAAAGAGACATGGGTGGAA
GAGATGAAGGTTACGATTGGTTGATTATGACACCCGGTGTGGGTTTAGATGACAAGGGAGACGCATTGGG
TCAACAGTATAGAACCGTGGATGATGTGGTCTCTACAGGATCTGACATTATTATTGTTGGAAGAGGACTA
TTTGCAAAGGGAAGGGATGCTAAGGTAGAGGGTGAACGTTACAGAAAAGCAGGCTGGGAAGCATATTTGA
GAAGATGCGGCCAGCAAAACTAAAAAACTGTATTATAAGTAAATGCATGTATACTAAACTCACAAATTAG
AGCTTCAATTTAATTATATCAGTTATTACCCTATGCGGTGTGAAATACCGCACAGATGCGTAAGGAGAAA
ATACCGCATCAGGAAATTGTAAGCGTTAATATTTTGTTAAAATTCGCGTTAAATTTTTGTTAAATCAGCT
CATTTTTTAACCAATAGGCCGAAATCGGCAAAATCCCTTATAAATCAAAAGAATAGACCGAGATAGGGT
[37 nt withheld, positions 1470-1506]
AAAGAACGTGGACTCCAACGTCAAAGG
[49 nt withheld, positions 1534-1582]
T
[91 nt withheld, positions 1584-1674]
G
[124 nt withheld, positions 1676-1799]
CCATTCGCCATTCAGGCTGCGCAACTGTTGGGAAGGGCGATCGGTGCGGGCCTCTTCGCTATTACGCCAG
CTGGCGAAAGGGGGATGTGCTGCAAGGCGATTAAGTTGGGTAACGCCAGGGTTTTCCCAGTCACGACGTT
GTAAAACGACGGCCAGTGAGCGCGCGTAATACGACTCACTATAGGGCGAATTGGGTACCGCTATGACATG
ATTACGAATTGGCGCGCCGGCCGCGGATCTTTGCAAAGATCCAAAAAAAGCATGCGTACGGATTAGAAGC
CGCCGAGCGGGTGACAGCCCTCCGAAGGAAGACTCTCCTCCGTGCGTCCTCGTCTTCACCGGTCGCGTTC
CTGAAACGCAGATGTGCCTCGCGCCGCACTGCTCCGAACAATAAAGATTCTACAATACTAGCTTTTATGG
TTATGAAGAGGAAAATTGGCAGTAACCTGGCCCCACAAACCTCAAATGAACGAATCAAATTAACAACCAG
ATATCTCGACTGAAAAAAAAGGTTTAAACCAGTTCCCTGAAATTATTCCCCTACTTGACTAATAAGTATA
TAAAGACGGTAGGTATTGATTGTAATTCTGTAAATCTATTTCTTAAACTTCTTGAATTCTACTTTTATAG
TTAGTCTTTTTTTTAGTTTTAAAACACCAAGAACTTAGTTTCGAATAAACACACATAAATAAACCTCGAG
ATGGGGGCACAATTATCACTAGTGGTCCAAGCATCACCTTCCATAGCCATTTTTTCATATATCGATGTCT
TAGAGGAAGTACACTACGTTTCACAGTTAAACTCATCAAGATTCTTAAAAACATGCAAGGCACTGGACCC
TAACGGCGAAATTGTTATCAAAGTGTTTATTAAACCAAAAGACCAATATAGCTTACGACCTTTTCTCCAA
CGTATAAGGGCTCAATCGTTTAAGTTGGGACAACTACCGCACGTTTTAAACTACAGTAAATTGATCGAGA
CAAATAGAGCCGGCTACATGATACGGCAGCACTTAAAAAATAATTTATATGACAGATTGAGTTTGAGACC
TTACTTACAAGACATTGAACTGAAATTCATTGCTTTCCAGTTGTTAAATGCATTAAAGGACATTCATAAT
CTGAATATTGTCCATGGTGATATAAAGACAGAAAATATCCTAGTAACAAGTTGGAATTGGTGTATATTGA
CAGATTTTGCTGCATTTATCAAACCCGTATATTTGCCTGAAGATAATCCAGGTGAATTTTTATTCTACTT
CGACACCTCGAAGAGAAGAACCTGTTATCTAGCCCCGGAGAGGTTTAACTCTAAACTTTACCAAGATGGA
AAATCTAACAATGGTAGGCTAACTAAAGAAATGGACATATTTAGTCTTGGATGTGTTATTGCAGAAATAT
TTGCTGAAGGAAGACCCATCTTCAACTTATCACAGCTATTCAAATATAAAAGTAATTCATATGACGTAAA
CAGGGAATTTCTCATGGAGGAAATGAATTCTACCGATTTAAGGAACTTGGTTCTAGACATGATTCAACTA
GATCCATCCAAAAGACTTTCATGTGATGAACTACTGAATAAATATCGTGGCATTTTCTTCCCCGATTATT
TCTACACTTTCATTTATGATTATTTCAGAAATTTGGTTACTATGACAACAAGCACACCGATATCAGATAA
CACTTGCACCAATAGTACCTTGGAAGACAATGTAAAACTTTTAGATGAAACTACGGAAAAAATATACAGA
GATTTTTCCCAAATATGTCATTGTTTGGACTTTCCTTTAATAAAAGACGGGGGTGAGATTGGTTCAGACC
CCCCAATTTTGGAATCTTACAAAATAGAGATAGAAATTAGTCGGTTTTTAAACACAAACTTATATTTCCC
CCAAAATTACCATTTAGTCTTACAGCAGTTTACCAAAGTATCCGAAAAGATAAAATCAGTTAAAGAGGAA
TGTGCCTTACTCTTTATCTCTTATTTGTCTCATAGTATAAGAAGTATTGTTTCGACTGCTACGAAACTTA
AAAATTTAGAACTATTAGCAGTATTTGCACAATTCGTTTCTGATGAAAATAAAATTGATCGAGTCGTACC
TTATTTCGTATGTTGTTTTGAAGATAGTGACCAGGACGTCCAGGCCCTATCTTTGTTAACATTAATCCAG
GTACTCACCTCTGTAAGAAAATTGAATCAATTGAACGAGAATATATTTGTGGACTACTTACTTCCGAGAC
TGAAAAGATTACTTATTTCCAATAGGCAGAATACCAATTATTTAAGGATTGTGTTTGCTAATTGTTTGAG
CGACTTGGCCATTATCATTAATAGATTTCAAGAATTTACATTTGCTCAGCACTGCAATGATAACTCAATG
GATAACAACACGGAAATCATGGAAAGCAGTACCAAGTATTCAGCAAAATTGATCCAAAGTGTCGAAGATT
TAACTGTCTCTTTTTTAACAGATAATGATACTTATGTAAAGATGGCACTTTTGCAAAACATTCTTCCACT
TTGTAAATTTTTTGGTAGGGAAAGAACAAACGATATTATACTGAGTCATTTAATAACCTACCTTAATGAT
AAGGACCCAGCATTGCGAGTTTCCTTAATTCAAACAATATCCGGAATATCAATTCTTTTGGGTACCGTTA
CATTAGAACAGTATATTTTACCATTGTTAATCCAGACCATCACTGATTCGGAAGAATTAGTAGTGATCAG
TGTTTTACAAAGCTTAAAATCTTTGTTCAAGACTGGGTTGATTAGGAAAAAATATTATATTGATATATCA
AAAACAACATCTCCCTTGTTGTTGCATCCTAATAATTGGATAAGACAGTTTACTTTGATGATAATTATAG
AAATTATTAATAAGTTATCAAAAGCCGAAGTGTACTGCATTCTCTATCCAATAATAAGGCCTTTCTTCGA
ATTTGACGTTGAGTTCAACTTCAAATCAATGATAAGCTGTTGCAAGCAACCAGTGTCAAGATCGGTTTAC
AATCTATTGTGTAGTTGGTCTGTTAGAGCGTCAAAATCTTTATTTTGGAAAAAAATCATCACAAATCATG
TAGATTCATTCGGAAATAATAGAATCGAATTTATAACAAAAAATTACTCAAGTAAAAATTATGGATTTAA
TAAAAGAGATACGAAATCAAGTTCCTCGCTGAAGGGTATTAAAACATCATCCACCGTCTATTCACATGAC
AACAAGGAAATTCCCTTAACTGCTGAAGACAGAAATTGGATTGATAAGTTCCACATTATTGGGCTAACAG
AAAAAGATATTTGGAAAATTGTGGCTTTGAGGGGTTATGTAATAAGGACAGCGAGAGTTATGGCAGCGAA
CCCTGATTTTCCATATAATAATAGTAATTACCGTCCATTAGTACAGAACTCACCACCTAACCTAAACCTT
ACGAATATTATGCCAAGAAACATTTTCTTTGATGTAGAGTTTGCTGAAGAGTCGACAAGTGAGGGACAAG
ATTCTAACTTAGAGAACCAACAGATATATAAATATGATGAAAGTGAGAAAGATAGCAATAAGCTAAATAT
TAACGGTAGCAAACAGCTATCTACCGTCATGGACATAAATGGATCACTAATATTCAAAAATAAGTCCATT
GCCACTACTACTTCTAATTTGAAGAACGTTTTTGTTCAGTTAGAACCAACGTCCTATCACATGCATTCTC
CAAATCATGGCTTGAAAGATAATGCAAATGTTAAACCAGAAAGGAAGGTAGTCGTCAGCAACAGCTATGA
AGGCGACGTTGAAAGCATAGAAAAATTCCTATCGACTTTCAAAATTTTACCTCCTCTGAGAGATTATAAG
GAGTTTGGGCCTATTCAAGAGATTGTACGGAGTCCAAACATGGGTAATTTGAGGGGCAAGTTGATAGCTA
CTTTGATGGAAAACGAACCCAATTCTATTACGTCTTCTGCTGTTTCTCCAGGAGAAACACCCTATTTAAT
AACAGGTTCAGATCAAGGTGTAATCAAGATTTGGAACCTGAAAGAGATTATCGTGGGCGAGGTTTACTCT
TCTTCTTTAACTTATGACTGCTCCTCTACCGTAACTCAGATAACCATGATTCCTAACTTTGACGCGTTTG
CCGTTTCCAGTAAAGATGGACAAATAATTGTATTAAAGGTTAATCATTACCAACAAGAAAGTGAAGTCAA
ATTTTTGAATTGCGAATGCATCAGGAAAATTAACTTGAAGAATTTTGGTAAAAATGAATACGCAGTGAGA
ATGAGAGCATTTGTGAATGAGGAAAAATCTCTACTAGTAGCATTGACGAATTTGTCAAGGGTTATTATAT
TTGATATTAGAACCCTGGAGAGGTTACAAATTATAGAGAATTCTCCAAGGCATGGTGCCGTTTCAAGCAT
CTGTATCGATGAAGAGTGTTGTGTCCTAATTTTGGGGACGACTAGAGGTATTATTGATATATGGGATATC
CGTTTCAACGTGCTGATAAGGAGTTGGTCCTTTGGGGACCACGCACCAATCACGCATGTGGAGGTTTGTC
AGTTTTATGGAAAGAATTCTGTAATTGTTGTAGGAGGTAGTTCAAAAACATTTCTAACAATATGGAATTT
TGTTAAGGGGCATTGTCAGTATGCTTTCATAAATTCTGATGAACAGCCATCTATGGAGCACTTTTTACCA
ATTGAGAAAGGCTTAGAAGAATTAAATTTTTGTGGAATCAGGTCTTTAAACGCACTAAGCACTATCTCAG
TATCTAATGATAAAATTCTTCTTACCGATGAAGCAACAAGTTCCATTGTTATGTTTAGCCTAAATGAGCT
TTCTTCTTCTAAAGCAGTAATAAGTCCTTCAAGATTCAGTGACGTTTTTATTCCTACACAAGTTACGGCA
AATCTCACAATGTTATTGAGAAAAATGAAACGTACTAGCACTCATTCAGTAGATGATTCTCTATATCATC
ATGATATTATAAATTCTATATCTACATGTGAAGTTGATGAGACACCTTTGCTGGTTGCTTGTGATAACTC
AGGGCTTATTGGAATCTTCCAAGGATCCTCTAGACCAACTACTGCCTCTGAAAATTTGTACTTTCAAGGC
GAGTTGAAGACCACTGCTTCTGAAAACTTGTACTTCCAAGGTGAGTTACTCGAGGGTGAATTGAAGACTG
CTGCTTTGGCTCAACACGACGAAGCTAGATCCGGAGCAGGGGCGGGTGCTAGCGAGAACCTGTACTTCCA
GGGCGCCCACGATGAAGCCGTAGACAACAAATTCAACAAAGAACAACAAAACGCGTTCTATGAGATCTTA
CATTTACCTAACTTAAACGAAGAACAACGAAACGCCTTCATCCAAAGTTTAAAAGATGACCCAAGCCAAA
GCGCTAACCTTTTAGCAGAAGCTAAAAAGCTAAATGATGCTCAGGCGCCGAAAGTAGACAACAAATTCAA
CAAAGAACAACAAAACGCGTTCTATGAGATCTTACATTTACCTAACTTAAACGAAGAACAACGAAACGCC
TTCATCCAAAGTTTAAAAGATGACCCAAGCCAAAGCGCTAACCTTTTAGCAGAAGCTAAAAAGCTAAATG
ATGCTCAGGCGCCGAAAGTAGACGCGAATTCGTGAGCTCGCGAATTTCTTATGATTTATGATTTTTATTA
TTAAATAAGTTATAAAAAAAATAAGTGTATACAAATTTTAAAGTGACTCTTAGGTTTTAAAACGAAAATT
CTTATTCTTGAGTAACTCTTTCCTGTAGGTCAGGTTGCTTTCTCAGGTATAGCATGAGGTCGCTCTTATT
GACCACACCTCTACCGGCAGCGGCCGCCACCGCGGTGGAGCTCCAGCTTTTGTTCCCTTTAGTGAGGGTT
AATTGCGCGCTTGGCGTAATCATGGTCATAGCTGTTTCCTGTGTGAAATTGTTATCCGCTCACAATTCCA
CACAACATACGAGCCGGAAGCATAAAGTGTAAAGCCTGGGGTGCCTAATGAGTGAGCTAACTCACATTAA
TTGCGTTGCGCTCACTGCCCGCTTTCCAGTCGGGAAACCTGTCGTGCCAGCTGCATTAATGAATCGGCCA
ACGCGCGGGGAGAGGCGGTTTGCGTATTGGGCGCTCTTCCGCTTCCTCGCTCACTGACTCGCTGCGCTCG
GTCGTTCGGCTGCGGCGAGCGGTATCAGCTCACTCAAAGGCGGTAATACGGTTATCCACAGAATCAGGGG
ATAACGCAGGAAAGAACATGTGAGCAAAAGGCCAGCAAAAGGCCAGGAACCGTAAAAAGGCCGCGTTGCT
GGCGTTTTTCCATAGGCTCCGCCCCCCTGACGAGCATCACAAAAATCGACGCTCAAGTCAGAGGTGGCGA
AACCCGACAGGACTATAAAGATACCAGGCGTTTCCCCCTGGAAGCTCCCTCGTGCGCTCTCCTGTTCCGA
CCCTGCCGCTTACCGGATACCTGTCCGCCTTTCTCCCTTCGGGAAGCGTGGCGCTTTCTCATAGCTCACG
CTGTAGGTATCTCAGTTCGGTGTAGGTCGTTCGCTCCAAGCTGGGCTGTGTGCACGAACCCCCCGTTCAG
CCCGACCGCTGCGCCTTATCCGGTAACTATCGTCTTGAGTCCAACCCGGTAAGACACGACTTATCGCCAC
TGGCAGCAGCCACTGGTAACAGGATTAGCAGAGCGAGGTATGTAGGCGGTGCTACAGAGTTCTTGAAGTG
GTGGCCTAACTACGGCTACACTAGAAGAACAGTATTTGGTATCTGCGCTCTGCTGAAGCCAGTTACCTTC
GGAAAAAGAGTTGGTAGCTCTTGATCCGGCAAACAAACCACCGCTGGTAGCGGTGGTTTTTTTGTTTGCA
AGCAGCAGATTACGCGCAGAAAAAAAGGATCTCAAGAAGATCCTTTGATCTTTTCTACGGGGTCTGACGC
TCAGTGGAACGAAAACTCACGTTAAGGGATTTTGGTCATGAGATTATCAAAAAGGATCTTCACCTAGATC
CTTTTAAATTAAAAATGAAGTTTTAAATCAATCTAAAGTATATATGAGTAAACTTGGTCTGACAGTTACC
AATGCTTAATCAGTGAGGCACCTATCTCAGCGATCTGTCTATTTCGTTCATCCATAGTTGCCTGACTCCC
CGTCGTGTAGATAACTACGATACGGGAGGGCTTACCATCTGGCCCCAGTGCTGCAATGATACCGCGAGAC
CCACGCTCACCGGCTCCAGATTTATCAGCAATAAACCAGCCAGCCGGAAGGGCCGAGCGCAGAAGTGGTC
CTGCAACTTTATCCGCCTCCATCCAGTCTATTAATTGTTGCCGGGAAGCTAGAGTAAGTAGTTCGCCAGT
TAATAGTTTGCGCAACGTTGTTGCCATTGCTACAGGCATCGTGGTGTCACGCTCGTCGTTTGGTATGGCT
TCATTCAGCTCCGGTTCCCAACGATCAAGGCGAGTTACATGATCCCCCATGTTGTGCAAAAAAGCGGTTA
GCTCCTTCGGTCCTCCGATCGTTGTCAGAAGTAAGTTGGCCGCAGTGTTATCACTCATGGTTATGGCAGC
ACTGCATAATTCTCTTACTGTCATGCCATCCGTAAGATGCTTTTCTGTGACTGGTGAGTACTCAACCAAG
TCATTCTGAGAATAGTGTATGCGGCGACCGAGTTGCTCTTGCCCGGCGTCAATACGGGATAATACCGCGC
CACATAGCAGAACTTTAAAAGTGCTCATCATTGGAAAACGTTCTTCGGGGCGAAAACTCTCAAGGATCTT
ACCGCTGTTGAGATCCAGTTCGATGTAACCCACTCGTGCACCCAACTGATCTTCAGCATCTTTTACTTTC
ACCAGCGTTTCTGGGTGAGCAAAAACAGGAAGGCAAAATGCCGCAAAAAAGGGAATAAGGGCGACACGGA
AATGTTGAATACTCATACTCTTCCTTTTTCAATATTATTGAAGCATTTATCAGGGTTATTGTCTCATGAG
CGGATACATATTTGAATGTATTTAGAAAAATAAACAAATAGGGGTTCCGCGCACATTTCCCCGAAAAGTG
CCACCTGAACGAAGCATCTGTGCTTCATTTTGTAGAACAAAAATGCAACGCGAGAGCGCTAATTTTTCAA
ACAAAGAATCTGAGCTGCATTTTTACAGAACAGAAATGCAACGCGAAAGCGCTATTTTACCAACGAAGAA
TCTGTGCTTCATTTTTGTAAAACAAAAATGCAACGCGAGAGCGCTAATTTTTCAAACAAAGAATCTGAGC
TGCATTTTTACAGAACAGAAATGCAACGCGAGAGCGCTATTTTACCAACAAAGAATCTATACTTCTTTTT
TGTTCTACAAAAATGCATCCCGAGAGCGCTATTTTTCTAACAAAGCATCTTAGATTACTTTTTTTCTCCT
TTGTGCGCTCTATAATGCAGTCTCTTGATAACTTTTTGCACTGTAGGTCCGTTAAGGTTAGAAGAAGGCT
ACTTTGGTGTCTATTTTCTCTTCCATAAAAAAAGCCTGACTCCACTTCCCGCGTTTACTGATTACTAGCG
AAGCTGCGGGTGCATTTTTTCAAGATAAAGGCATCCCCGATTATATTCTATACCGATGTGGATTGCGCAT
ACTTTGTGAACAGAAAGTGATAGCGTTGATGATTCTTCATTGGTCAGAAAATTATGAACGGTTTCTTCTA
TTTTGTCTCTATATACTACGTATAGGAAATGTTTACATTTTCGTATTGTTTTCGATTCACTCTATGAATA
GTTCTTACTACAATTTTTTTGTCTAAAGAGTAATACTAGAGATAAACATAAAAAATGTAGAGGTCGAGTT
TAGATGCAAGTTCAAGGAGCGAAAGGTGGATGGGTAGGTTATATAGGGATATAGCACAGAGATATATAGC
AAAGAGATACTTTTGAGCAATGTTTGTGGAAGCGGTATTCGCAATATTTTAGTAGCTCGTTACAGTCCGG
TGCGTTTTTGGTTTTTTGAAAGTGCGTCTTCAGAGCGCTTTTGGTTTTCAAAAGCGCTCTGAAGTTCCTA
TACTTTCTAGAGAATAGGAACTTCGGAATAGGAACTTCAAAGCGTTTCCGAAAACGAGCGCTTCCGAAAA
TGCAACGCGAGCTGCGCACATACAGCTCACTGTTCACGTCGCACCTATATCTGCGTGTTGCCTGTATATA
TATATACATGAGAAGAACGGCATAGTGCGTGTTTATGCTTAAATGCGTACTTATATGCGTCTATTTATGT
AGGATGAAAGGTAGTCTAGTACCTCCTGTGATATTATCCCATTCCATGCGGGGTATCGTATGCTTCCTTC
AGCACTACCCTTTAGCTGTTCTATATGCTGCCACTCCTCAATTGGATTAGTCTCATCCTTCAATGCTATC
ATTTCCTTTGATATTGGATCATACTAAGAAACCATTATTATCATGACATTAACCTATAAAAATAGGCGTA
TCACGAGGCCCTTTCGTC
